>Addgene plasmid #117986 | pLentiGuide | addgene full sequence | sequence record 235371 | Addgene NGS Result
TCGACGGATCGGGAGATCTCCCGATCCCCTATGGTGCACTCTCAGTACAATCTGCTCTGATGCCGCATAG
TTAAGCCAGTATCTGCTCCCTGCTTGTGTGTTGGAGGTCGCTGAGTAGTGCGCGAGCAAAATTTAAGCTA
CAACAAGGCAAGGCTTGACCGACAATTGCATGAAGAATCTGCTTAGGGTTAGGCGTTTTGCGCTGCTTCG
CGATGTACGGGCCAGATATACGCGTTGACATTGATTATTGACTAGTTATTAATAGTAATCAATTACGGGG
TCATTAGTTCATAGCCCATATATGGAGTTCCGCGTTACATAACTTACGGTAAATGGCCCGCCTGGCTGAC
CGCCCAACGACCCCCGCCCATTGACGTCAATAATGACGTATGTTCCCATAGTAACGCCAATAGGGACTTT
CCATTGACGTCAATGGGTGGAGTATTTACGGTAAACTGCCCACTTGGCAGTACATCAAGTGTATCATATG
CCAAGTACGCCCCCTATTGACGTCAATGACGGTAAATGGCCCGCCTGGCATTATGCCCAGTACATGACCT
TATGGGACTTTCCTACTTGGCAGTACATCTACGTATTAGTCATCGCTATTACCATGGTGATGCGGTTTTG
GCAGTACATCAATGGGCGTGGATAGCGGTTTGACTCACGGGGATTTCCAAGTCTCCACCCCATTGACGTC
AATGGGAGTTTGTTTTGGCACCAAAATCAACGGGACTTTCCAAAATGTCGTAACAACTCCGCCCCATTGA
CGCAAATGGGCGGTAGGCGTGTACGGTGGGAGGTCTATATAAGCAGCGCGTTTTGCCTGTACTGGGTCTC
TCTGGTTAGACCAGATCTGAGCCTGGGAGCTCTCTGGCTAACTAGGGAACCCACTGCTTAAGCCTCAATA
AAGCTTGCCTTGAGTGCTTCAAGTAGTGTGTGCCCGTCTGTTGTGTGACTCTGGTAACTAGAGATCCCTC
AGACCCTTTTAGTCAGTGTGGAAAATCTCTAGCAGTGGCGCCCGAACAGGGACTTGAAAGCGAAAGGGAA
ACCAGAGGAGCTCTCTCGACGCAGGACTCGGCTTGCTGAAGCGCGCACGGCAAGAGGCGAGGGGCGGCGA
CTGGTGAGTACGCCAAAAATTTTGACTAGCGGAGGCTAGAAGGAGAGAGATGGGTGCGAGAGCGTCAGTA
TTAAGCGGGGGAGAATTAGATCGCGATGGGAAAAAATTCGGTTAAGGCCAGGGGGAAAGAAAAAATATAA
ATTAAAACATATAGTATGGGCAAGCAGGGAGCTAGAACGATTCGCAGTTAATCCTGGCCTGTTAGAAACA
TCAGAAGGCTGTAGACAAATACTGGGACAGCTACAACCATCCCTTCAGACAGGATCAGAAGAACTTAGAT
CATTATATAATACAGTAGCAACCCTCTATTGTGTGCATCAAAGGATAGAGATAAAAGACACCAAGGAAGC
TTTAGACAAGATAGAGGAAGAGCAAAACAAAAGTAAGACCACCGCACAGCAAGCGGCCGGCCGCTGATCT
TCAGACCTGGAGGAGGAGATATGAGGGACAATTGGAGAAGTGAATTATATAAATATAAAGTAGTAAAAAT
TGAACCATTAGGAGTAGCACCCACCAAGGCAAAGAGAAGAGTGGTGCAGAGAGAAAAAAGAGCAGTGGGA
ATAGGAGCTTTGTTCCTTGGGTTCTTGGGAGCAGCAGGAAGCACTATGGGCGCAGCGTCAATGACGCTGA
CGGTACAGGCCAGACAATTATTGTCTGGTATAGTGCAGCAGCAGAACAATTTGCTGAGGGCTATTGAGGC
GCAACAGCATCTGTTGCAACTCACAGTCTGGGGCATCAAGCAGCTCCAGGCAAGAATCCTGGCTGTGGAA
AGATACCTAAAGGATCAACAGCTCCTGGGGATTTGGGGTTGCTCTGGAAAACTCATTTGCACCACTGCTG
TGCCTTGGAATGCTAGTTGGAGTAATAAATCTCTGGAACAGATTTGGAATCACACGACCTGGATGGAGTG
GGACAGAGAAATTAACAATTACACAAGCTTAATACACTCCTTAATTGAAGAATCGCAAAACCAGCAAGAA
AAGAATGAACAAGAATTATTGGAATTAGATAAATGGGCAAGTTTGTGGAATTGGTTTAACATAACAAATT
GGCTGTGGTATATAAAATTATTCATAATGATAGTAGGAGGCTTGGTAGGTTTAAGAATAGTTTTTGCTGT
ACTTTCTATAGTGAATAGAGTTAGGCAGGGATATTCACCATTATCGTTTCAGACCCACCTCCCAACCCCG
AGGGGACCCGACAGGCCCGAAGGAATAGAAGAAGAAGGTGGAGAGAGAGACAGAGACAGATCCATTCGAT
TAGTGAACGGATCGGCACTGCGTGCGCCAATTCTGCAGACAAATGGCAGTATTCATCCACAATTTTAAAA
GAAAAGGGGGGATTGGGGGGTACAGTGCAGGGGAAAGAATAGTAGACATAATAGCAACAGACATACAAAC
TAAAGAATTACAAAAACAAATTACAAAAATTCAAAATTTTCGGGTTTATTACAGGGACAGCAGAGATCCA
GTTTGGTTAGTACCGGGCCCGCTCTAGAGATCCGACGCGCCATCTCTAGGCCCGCGCCGGCCCCCTCGCA
CGGACTTGTGGGAGAAGCTCGGCTACTCCCCTGCCAGAGAGGGCCTATTTCCCATGATTCCTTCATATTT
GCATATACGATACAAGGCTGTTAGAGAGATAATTAGAATTAATTTGACTGTAAACACAAAGATATTAGTA
CAAAATACGTGACGTAGAAAGTAATAATTTCTTGGGTAGTTTGCAGTTTTAAAATTATGTTTTAAAATGG
ACTATCATATGCTTACCGTAACTTGAAAGTATTTCGATTTCTTGGCTTTATATATCTTGTGGAAAGGACG
AAACACCGGAGACGGTTGTAAATGAGCACACAAAATACACATGCTAAAATATTATATTCTATGACCTTTA
TAAAATCAACCAAAATCTTCTTTTTAATAACTTTAGTATCAATAATTAGAATTTTTATGTTCCTTTTTGC
AAACTTTTAATAAAAATGAGCAAAATAAAAAAACGCTAGTTTTAGTAACTCGCGTTGTTTTCTTCACCTT
TAATAATAGCTACTCCACCACTTGTTCCTAAGCGGTCAGCTCCTGCTTCAATCATTTTTTGAGCATCTTC
AAATGTTCTAACTCCACCAGCTGCTTTAACTAAAGCATTGTCTTTAACAACTGACTTCATTAGTTTAACA
TCTTCAAATGTTGCACCTGATTTTGAAAATCCTGTTGATGTTTTAACAAATTCTAATCCAGCTTCAACAG
CTATTTCACAAGCTTTCATGATTTCTTCTTTTGTTAATAAACAATTTTCCATAATACATTTAACAACATG
TGATCCAGCTGCTTTTTTTACAGCTTTCATGTCTTCTAAAACTAATTCATAATTTTTGTCTTTTAATGCA
CCAATATTTAATACCATATCAATTTCTGTTGCACCATCTTTAATTGCTTCAGAAACTTCGAATGCTTTTG
TAGCTGTTGTGCATGCACCTAGAGGAAAACCTACAACATTTGTTATTCCTACATTTGTGCCTTTTAATAA
TTCTTTACAATAGCTTGTTCAATATGAATTAACACAAACTGTTGCAAAATCAAATTCAATTGCTTCATCA
CATAATTGTTTAATTTCAGCTTTCGTAGCATCTTGTTTTAATAATGTGTGATCTATATATTTGTTTAGTT
TCATTTTTTCTCCTATATATTCATTTTTAATTTTAATTCTTTAATAATTTCGTCTACTTTAACTTTAGCG
TTTTGAACAGATTCACCAACACCTATAAAATAAATTTTTAGTTTAGGTTCAGTTCCACTTGGGCGAACAG
CAAATCATGACTTATCTTCTAAATAAAATTTTAGTAAGTCTTGTCCTGGCATATTATACATTCCATCGAT
GTAGTCTTCAACATTAACAACTTTAAGTCCAGCAATTTGAGTTAAGGGTGTTGCTCTCAATGATTTCATT
AATGGTTCAATTTTTAATTTCTTTTCTTCTGGTTTAAAATTCAAGTTTAAAGTGAAAGTGTAATATGCAC
CCATTTCTTTAAATAAATCTTCTAAATAGTCTACTAATGTTTTATTTTGTTTTTTATAAAATCAAGCAGC
CTCTGCTATTAATATAGAAGCTTGTATTCCATCTTTATCTCTAGCTGAGTCATCAATTACATATCCATAA
CTTTCTTCATAAGCAAAAACAAAATTTAATCCGTTATCTTCTTCTTTAGCAATTTCTCTACCCATTCATT
TAAATCCAGTTAAAGTTTTTACAATATTAACTCCATATTTTTCATGAGCGATTCTATCACCCAAATCACT
TGTTACAAAACTTGAATATAGAGCCGGATTTTTTGGAATGCTATTTAAGCGTTTTAGATTTGATAATTTT
CAATCAATTAAAATTGGTCCTGTTTGATTTCCATCTAATCTTACAAAATGACCATCATGTTTTATTGCCA
TTCCAAATCTGTCAGCATCTGGGTCATTCATAATAATAATATCTGCATCATGTTTAATACCATATTCAAG
CGGTATTTTTCATGCAGGATCAAATTCTGGATTTGGATTTACAACATTTTTAAATGTTTCATCTTCAAAT
GCATGCTCTTCAACCTCAATAACGTTATATCCTGATTCACGTAATATTTTTGGGGTAAATTTAGTTCCTG
TTCCATTAACTGCGCTAAAAATAATTTTTAAATCTTTTTTAGCTTCTTGCTCTTTTTTGTACGTCTCTGT
TTAAGAGCTATGCTGGAAACAGCATAGCAAGTTTAAATAAGGCTAGTCCGTTATCAACTTGAAAAAGTGG
CACCGAGTCGGTGCTTTTTTTCTCGAGTACTAGGATCCATTAGGCGGCCGCGTGGATAACCGTATTACCG
CCATGCATTAGTTATTAATAGTAATCAATTACGGGGTCATTAGTTCATAGCCCATATATGGAGTTCCGCG
TTACATAACTTACGGTAAATGGCCCGCCTGGCTGACCGCCCAACGACCCCCGCCCATTGACGTCAATAAT
GACGTATGTTCCCATAGTAACGCCAATAGGGACTTTCCATTGACGTCAATGGGTGGAGTATTTACGGTAA
ACTGCCCACTTGGCAGTACATCAAGTGTATCATATGCCAAGTACGCCCCCTATTGACGTCAATGACGGTA
AATGGCCCGCCTGGCATTATGCCCAGTACATGACCTTATGGGACTTTCCTACTTGGCAGTACATCTACGT
ATTAGTCATCGCTATTACCATGGTGATGCGGTTTTGGCAGTACATCAATGGGCGTGGATAGCGGTTTGAC
TCACGGGGATTTCCAAGTCTCCACCCCATTGACGTCAATGGGAGTTTGTTTTGGCACCAAAATCAACGGG
ACTTTCCAAAATGTCGTAACAACTCCGCCCCATTGACGCAAATGGGCGGTAGGCGTGTACGGTGGGAGGT
CTATATAAGCAGAGCTGGTTTAGTGAACCGTCAGATCCGCTAGCCCACCATGACCGAGTACAAGCCCACG
GTGCGCCTCGCCACCCGCGACGACGTCCCCCGGGCCGTACGCACCCTCGCCGCCGCGTTCGCCGACTACC
CCGCCACGCGCCACACCGTCGACCCGGACCGCCACATCGAGCGGGTCACCGAGCTGCAAGAACTCTTCCT
CACGCGCGTCGGGCTCGACATCGGCAAGGTGTGGGTCGCGGACGACGGCGCCGCGGTGGCGGTCTGGACC
ACGCCGGAGAGCGTCGAAGCGGGGGCGGTGTTCGCCGAGATCGGCCCGCGCATGGCCGAGTTGAGCGGTT
CCCGGCTGGCCGCGCAGCAACAGATGGAAGGCCTCCTGGCGCCGCACCGGCCCAAGGAGCCCGCGTGGTT
CCTGGCCACCGTCGGCGTATCGCCCGACCACCAGGGCAAGGGTCTGGGCAGCGCCGTCGTGCTCCCCGGA
GTGGAGGCGGCCGAGCGCGCCGGGGTGCCCGCCTTCCTGGAGACCTCCGCGCCCCGCAACCTCCCCTTCT
ACGAGCGGCTCGGCTTCACCGTCACCGCCGACGTCGAGGTGCCCGAAGGACCGCGCACCTGGTGCATGAC
CCGCAAGCCCGGTGCCGGATCGGGAGAGGGCAGAGGAAGTCTGCTAACATGCGGTGACGTCGAGGAGAAT
CCTGGCCCACCGGTCGCCACCATGGTGAGCAAGGGCGAGGAGGATAACATGGCCATCATCAAGGAGTTCA
TGCGCTTCAAGGTGCACATGGAGGGCTCCGTGAACGGCCACGAGTTCGAGATCGAGGGCGAGGGCGAGGG
CCGCCCCTACGAGGGCACCCAGACCGCCAAGCTGAAGGTGACCAAGGGTGGCCCCCTGCCCTTCGCCTGG
GACATCCTGTCCCCTCAGTTCATGTACGGCTCCAAGGCCTACGTGAAGCACCCCGCCGACATCCCCGACT
ACTTGAAGCTGTCCTTCCCCGAGGGCTTCAAGTGGGAGCGCGTGATGAACTTCGAGGACGGCGGCGTGGT
GACCGTGACCCAGGACTCCTCCCTGCAGGACGGCGAGTTCATCTACAAGGTGAAGCTGCGCGGCACCAAC
TTCCCCTCCGACGGCCCCGTAATGCAGAAGAAGACCATGGGCTGGGAGGCCTCCTCCGAGCGGATGTACC
CCGAGGACGGCGCCCTGAAGGGCGAGATCAAGCAGAGGCTGAAGCTGAAGGACGGCGGCCACTACGACGC
TGAGGTCAAGACCACCTACAAGGCCAAGAAGCCCGTGCAGCTGCCCGGCGCCTACAACGTCAACATCAAG
TTGGACATCACCTCCCACAACGAGGACTACACCATCGTGGAACAGTACGAACGCGCCGAGGGCCGCCACT
CCACCGGCGGCATGGACGAGCTGTACAAGTAAGAATTCGTCGAGGGACCTAATAACTTCGTATAGCATAC
ATTATACGAAGTTATACATGTTTAAGGGTTCCGGTTCCACTAGGTACAATTCGATATCAAGCTTATCGAT
AATCAACCTCTGGATTACAAAATTTGTGAAAGATTGACTGGTATTCTTAACTATGTTGCTCCTTTTACGC
TATGTGGATACGCTGCTTTAATGCCTTTGTATCATGCTATTGCTTCCCGTATGGCTTTCATTTTCTCCTC
CTTGTATAAATCCTGGTTGCTGTCTCTTTATGAGGAGTTGTGGCCCGTTGTCAGGCAACGTGGCGTGGTG
TGCACTGTGTTTGCTGACGCAACCCCCACTGGTTGGGGCATTGCCACCACCTGTCAGCTCCTTTCCGGGA
CTTTCGCTTTCCCCCTCCCTATTGCCACGGCGGAACTCATCGCCGCCTGCCTTGCCCGCTGCTGGACAGG
GGCTCGGCTGTTGGGCACTGACAATTCCGTGGTGTTGTCGGGGAAATCATCGTCCTTTCCTTGGCTGCTC
GCCTGTGTTGCCACCTGGATTCTGCGCGGGACGTCCTTCTGCTACGTCCCTTCGGCCCTCAATCCAGCGG
ACCTTCCTTCCCGCGGCCTGCTGCCGGCTCTGCGGCCTCTTCCGCGTCTTCGCCTTCGCCCTCAGACGAG
TCGGATCTCCCTTTGGGCCGCCTCCCCGCATCGATACCGTCGACCTCGATCGAGACCTAGAAAAACATGG
AGCAATCACAAGTAGCAATACAGCAGCTACCAATGCTGATTGTGCCTGGCTAGAAGCACAAGAGGAGGAG
GAGGTGGGTTTTCCAGTCACACCTCAGGTACCTTTAAGACCAATGACTTACAAGGCAGCTGTAGATCTTA
GCCACTTTTTAAAAGAAAAGGGGGGACTGGAAGGGCTAATTCACTCCCAACGAAGACAAGATATCCTTGA
TCTGTGGATCTACCACACACAAGGCTACTTCCCTGATTGGCAGAACTACACACCAGGGCCAGGGATCAGA
TATCCACTGACCTTTGGATGGTGCTACAAGCTAGTACCAGTTGAGCAAGAGAAGGTAGAAGAAGCCAATG
AAGGAGAGAACACCCGCTTGTTACACCCTGTGAGCCTGCATGGGATGGATGACCCGGAGAGAGAAGTATT
AGAGTGGAGGTTTGACAGCCGCCTAGCATTTCATCACATGGCCCGAGAGCTGCATCCGGACTGTACTGGG
TCTCTCTGGTTAGACCAGATCTGAGCCTGGGAGCTCTCTGGCTAACTAGGGAACCCACTGCTTAAGCCTC
AATAAAGCTTGCCTTGAGTGCTTCAAGTAGTGTGTGCCCGTCTGTTGTGTGACTCTGGTAACTAGAGATC
CCTCAGACCCTTTTAGTCAGTGTGGAAAATCTCTAGCAGCATGTGAGCAAAAGGCCAGCAAAAGGCCAGG
AACCGTAAAAAGGCCGCGTTGCTGGCGTTTTTCCATAGGCTCCGCCCCCCTGACGAGCATCACAAAAATC
GACGCTCAAGTCAGAGGTGGCGAAACCCGACAGGACTATAAAGATACCAGGCGTTTCCCCCTGGAAGCTC
CCTCGTGCGCTCTCCTGTTCCGACCCTGCCGCTTACCGGATACCTGTCCGCCTTTCTCCCTTCGGGAAGC
GTGGCGCTTTCTCATAGCTCACGCTGTAGGTATCTCAGTTCGGTGTAGGTCGTTCGCTCCAAGCTGGGCT
GTGTGCACGAACCCCCCGTTCAGCCCGACCGCTGCGCCTTATCCGGTAACTATCGTCTTGAGTCCAACCC
GGTAAGACACGACTTATCGCCACTGGCAGCAGCCACTGGTAACAGGATTAGCAGAGCGAGGTATGTAGGC
GGTGCTACAGAGTTCTTGAAGTGGTGGCCTAACTACGGCTACACTAGAAGAACAGTATTTGGTATCTGCG
CTCTGCTGAAGCCAGTTACCTTCGGAAAAAGAGTTGGTAGCTCTTGATCCGGCAAACAAACCACCGCTGG
TAGCGGTGGTTTTTTTGTTTGCAAGCAGCAGATTACGCGCAGAAAAAAAGGATCTCAAGAAGATCCTTTG
ATCTTTTCTACGGGGTCTGACGCTCAGTGGAACGAAAACTCACGTTAAGGGATTTTGGTCATGAGATTAT
CAAAAAGGATCTTCACCTAGATCCTTTTAAATTAAAAATGAAGTTTTAAATCAATCTAAAGTATATATGA
GTAAACTTGGTCTGACAGTTACCAATGCTTAATCAGTGAGGCACCTATCTCAGCGATCTGTCTATTTCGT
TCATCCATAGTTGCCTGACTCCCCGTCGTGTAGATAACTACGATACGGGAGGGCTTACCATCTGGCCCCA
GTGCTGCAATGATACCGCGAGACCCACGCTCACCGGCTCCAGATTTATCAGCAATAAACCAGCCAGCCGG
AAGGGCCGAGCGCAGAAGTGGTCCTGCAACTTTATCCGCCTCCATCCAGTCTATTAATTGTTGCCGGGAA
GCTAGAGTAAGTAGTTCGCCAGTTAATAGTTTGCGCAACGTTGTTGCCATTGCTACAGGCATCGTGGTGT
CACGCTCGTCGTTTGGTATGGCTTCATTCAGCTCCGGTTCCCAACGATCAAGGCGAGTTACATGATCCCC
CATGTTGTGCAAAAAAGCGGTTAGCTCCTTCGGTCCTCCGATCGTTGTCAGAAGTAAGTTGGCCGCAGTG
TTATCACTCATGGTTATGGCAGCACTGCATAATTCTCTTACTGTCATGCCATCCGTAAGATGCTTTTCTG
TGACTGGTGAGTACTCAACCAAGTCATTCTGAGAATAGTGTATGCGGCGACCGAGTTGCTCTTGCCCGGC
GTCAATACGGGATAATACCGCGCCACATAGCAGAACTTTAAAAGTGCTCATCATTGGAAAACGTTCTTCG
GGGCGAAAACTCTCAAGGATCTTACCGCTGTTGAGATCCAGTTCGATGTAACCCACTCGTGCACCCAACT
GATCTTCAGCATCTTTTACTTTCACCAGCGTTTCTGGGTGAGCAAAAACAGGAAGGCAAAATGCCGCAAA
AAAGGGAATAAGGGCGACACGGAAATGTTGAATACTCATACTCTTCCTTTTTCAATATTATTGAAGCATT
TATCAGGGTTATTGTCTCATGAGCGGATACATATTTGAATGTATTTAGAAAAATAAACAAATAGGGGTTC
CGCGCACATTTCCCCGAAAAGTGCCACCTGACG
Features (pLannotate 1.2.2; 26 found; start..end, strand, type, name):
     30..82      -  misc_feature   bom (fragment): basis of mobility region from pBR322
    237..616     +  enhancer       CMV enhancer: human cytomegalovirus immediate early enhancer
    617..816     +  promoter       CMV promoter: human cytomegalovirus (CMV) immediate early promoter
    834..1014    +  LTR            5' LTR (truncated): truncated 5' long terminal repeat (LTR) from HIV-1
   1061..1186    +  misc_feature   HIV-1 Ψ: packaging signal of human immunodeficiency virus type 1
   1170..1508    +  CDS            HIV-1 gag (fragment): gag protein from human immunodeficiency virus 1; gag
   1683..1916    +  misc_feature   RRE: The Rev response element (RRE) of HIV-1 allows for Rev-dependent mRNA export from the nucleus to the cytoplasm.
   2293..2393    +  CDS            Rev (fragment): human immunodeficiency virus 1 (HIV-1) Rev protein; rev; enhances nuclear export of unspliced and incompletely spliced viral mRNAs
   2443..2560    +  misc_feature   cPPT/CTS: central polypurine tract and central termination sequence of HIV-1
   2619..2695    +  promoter       U6 promoter (fragment): RNA polymerase III promoter for mouse U6 snRNA (Das et al., 1988)
   2699..2939    +  promoter       U6 promoter: RNA polymerase III promoter for human U6 snRNA
   3125..3784    -  CDS            deoC1: DEOC1_STAAN - Also known as dra. Experimental evidence at protein level: Swiss-Prot protein existence level 1. Catalyzes a reversible aldol reaction between acetaldehyde and D-glyceraldehyde 3-phosphate to generate 2-deoxy-D-ribose 5- phosphate. From Staphylococcus aureus (strain N315).
   4847..4914    +  misc_RNA       tracrRNA (fragment): trans-activating CRISPR RNA for the Streptococcus pyogenes CRISPR/Cas9 system
   5039..5342    +  enhancer       CMV enhancer: human cytomegalovirus immediate early enhancer
   5343..5546    +  promoter       CMV promoter: human cytomegalovirus (CMV) immediate early promoter
   5580..6176    +  CDS            PuroR: puromycin N-acetyltransferase; pac from Streptomyces alboniger; confers resistance to puromycin
   6252..6959    +  CDS            mCherry: mCherry is a basic (constitutively fluorescent) red fluorescent protein published in 2004, derived from Discosoma sp.. It is reported to be a very rapidly-maturing monomer with low acid sensitivity.
   6982..7015    +  protein_bind   loxP: Cre-mediated recombination occurs in the 8-bp core sequence (GCATACAT). Cre recombinase
   7048..7071    +  misc_feature   MCS (fragment): pBluescript multiple cloning site
   7071..7659    +  misc_feature   WPRE: woodchuck hepatitis virus posttranscriptional regulatory element
   7660..7679    +  misc_feature   MCS (fragment): pBluescript multiple cloning site
   7681..8181    +  CDS            nef (fragment): NEF_HV1LA - Experimental evidence at protein level: Swiss-Prot protein existence level 1. Extracellular Nef protein targets CD4(+) T-lymphocytes for apoptosis by interacting with CXCR4 surface receptors. From Human immunodeficiency virus type 1 group M subtype B (isolate Lai) (HIV-1).
   8188..8368    +  LTR            5' LTR (truncated): truncated 5' long terminal repeat (LTR) from HIV-1
   8430..9018    -  rep_origin     ori: high-copy-number ColE1/pMB1/pBR322/pUC origin of replication
   9189..10049   -  CDS            AmpR: β-lactamase; bla; confers resistance to ampicillin, carbenicillin, and related antibiotics
  10050..10154   -  promoter       AmpR promoter: bla
