[The description below was written by a language model from this plasmid's Addgene catalogue record and pLannotate feature annotations shown in this document.]
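Description:
pLentiGuide is an empty lentiviral sgRNA expression vector of about 10.2 kb, built for cloning CRISPR guide sequences and delivering them to mammalian cells. It is propagated in E. coli through a high-copy ColE1/pUC-type origin with ampicillin resistance (AmpR under its bla promoter). The viral portion has a third-generation-style layout. A CMV enhancer/promoter drives a truncated HIV-1 5' LTR, followed by the Ψ packaging signal with a gag fragment, the Rev response element for Rev-dependent export of the genomic RNA, and the cPPT/CTS. A WPRE and a second truncated LTR, preceded by nef-derived sequence, close the transfer cassette.

The guide cassette uses a human U6 RNA polymerase III promoter. A short remnant of the mouse U6 promoter from the parental vector lies just upstream, consistent with the depositor's note that the murine promoter was replaced with the human U6 promoter, stuffer and BsmBI sites taken from lentiCRISPRv2. The stuffer of nearly 2 kb, part of which the annotation software matches to a bacterial deoC-like sequence, is removed by BsmBI digestion. Annealed oligos encoding the spacer are then ligated in front of the optimised F+E sgRNA scaffold, annotated here as a tracrRNA fragment.

Downstream, an internal CMV enhancer/promoter drives the puromycin resistance gene followed by mCherry, giving both drug selection and red fluorescence in transduced cells. The table does not annotate the linker between the two coding sequences, and mCherry is not mentioned in the catalogue text. A BsmBI site within PuroR was mutated so that the enzyme cuts only at the cloning sites. A single loxP site follows mCherry. No Cas9 is encoded, so it must be supplied separately. The associated publication used the vector for CRISPR screening coupled to single-cell epigenomic profiling.
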