Addgene plasmid #117986: pLentiGuide
Purpose: pLentiGuide is a gRNA insert lentiviral vector, with a stuffer sequence for BsmBI cloning of annealed oligos corresponding to sgRNA sequence. It has Puromycin resistance and Ampicilin resistance.
Depositing lab: Paul Khavari. Depositing organization: Stanford University. Publication: Coupled Single-Cell CRISPR Screening and Epigenomic Profiling Reveals Causal Gene Regulatory Networks. Rubin AJ, Parker KR, Satpathy AT, Qi Y, Wu B, Ong AJ, Mumbach MR, Ji AL, Kim DS, Cho SW, Zarnegar BJ, Greenleaf WJ, Chang HY, Khavari PA. Cell. 2018 Dec 11. pii: S0092-8674(18)31514-9. doi: 10.1016/j.cell.2018.11.022. PubMed 30580963.
Backbone
  Vector backbone: pCESAx (Addgene 59986)
  Modifications to backbone: For sgRNA expression, we modified the sgRNA F+E scaffold (Chen et al., 2013; https://www.addgene.org/59986/ Addgene: U6>sgRNA(F+E) www.addgene.org U6 promoter based on Nishiyama, A. and Fujiwara, S. (2008). RNA interference by expressing short hairpin RNA in the Ciona intestinalis embryo. ) in two ways. First, we exchanged the murine U6 promoter and telomerase-targeting sgRNA with the human U6 promoter, stuffer region, and associated BsmBI cloning sites from lentiCRISPRv2. Additionally, we removed a BsmBI restriction site in the puromycin resistance gene by introducing a non-synonymous mutation.
  Vector type: Lentiviral
  Selectable markers: Puromycin
Growth in bacteria
  Bacterial resistance: Ampicillin, 100 μg/mL
  Growth temperature: 37°C
  Growth strain: NEB Stable
  Copy number: Unknown
Gene/Insert
  Gene/Insert name: sgRNA backbone (F+E)
  gRNA/shRNA sequence: Empty
Terms and licenses: Academic/Nonprofit Terms; Industry Terms: Not Available to Industry
Depositor comments: Users should follow the oligo cloning protocol for plasmid lentiCRISPR v2 (Addgene #52961) to 1) remove stuffer fragment and 2) insert annealed oligos to complete gRNA.
How to cite: pLentiGuide was a gift from Paul Khavari (Addgene plasmid # 117986 ; http://n2t.net/addgene:117986 ; RRID:Addgene_117986)
